Addgene plasmid #193405: pNC-Cam1304-SubC
Purpose: (Empty Backbone) Nimble cloning-compatible vector for protein subcellular localization in plants
Depositing lab: Pu Yan. Depositing organization: Chinese Academy of Tropical Agricultural Sciences. Publication: A Nimble Cloning-compatible vector system for high-throughput gene functional analysis in plants. Yan P, Tuo D, Shen W, Deng H, Zhou P, Gao X. Plant Commun. 2023 Mar 13;4(2):100471. doi: 10.1016/j.xplc.2022.100471. Epub 2022 Nov 9. PubMed 36352791.
Backbone
  Vector backbone: pCambia1304
  Vector type: Plant Expression
Growth in bacteria
  Bacterial resistance: Kanamycin, 50 μg/mL
  Growth temperature: 37°C
  Growth strain: ccdB Survival
  Copy number: High Copy
Gene/Insert
  Gene/Insert name: None
Terms and licenses: Academic/Nonprofit Terms; Industry Terms: Not Available to Industry
Depositor comments: NC frame-GFP
How to cite: pNC-Cam1304-SubC was a gift from Pu Yan (Addgene plasmid # 193405 ; http://n2t.net/addgene:193405 ; RRID:Addgene_193405)
