[The description below was written by a language model from this plasmid's Addgene catalogue record and pLannotate feature annotations shown in this document.]
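Description:
pNC-Cam1304-SubC is an empty plant-expression binary vector of about 11.2 kb built on the pCambia1304 backbone and adapted for Nimble Cloning, intended for studying protein subcellular localization in plants. It has the usual arrangement for Agrobacterium-mediated T-DNA delivery. A ColE1/pMB1-type origin with the pBR322 bom site supports high-copy replication in E. coli. The pVS1 oriV, RepA and StaA functions provide replication and stable maintenance in Agrobacterium. A kanamycin resistance gene in the backbone provides bacterial selection.

Between the nopaline-type left and right T-DNA border repeats sit two plant cassettes. The first is a hygromycin phosphotransferase gene driven by an enhanced (duplicated-enhancer) CaMV 35S promoter and ended by the CaMV poly(A) signal, which allows selection of transformed plant cells. The second is the localization cassette: a CaMV 35S promoter, then the "NC frame", then an EGFP coding sequence and the NOS terminator. The NC frame carries a ccdB toxin gene under the bacterial cat promoter. This serves as a counter-selectable stuffer, so the empty vector must be propagated in a ccdB-tolerant strain. When a gene of interest replaces the stuffer, standard E. coli carrying non-recombinant plasmid are eliminated. Because EGFP lies downstream of the cloning frame, an inserted open reading frame would be expected to be expressed as a C-terminal GFP fusion, consistent with the "SubC" name and the depositor's "NC frame-GFP" note, though the record does not spell this out.

Residual lac promoter/operator, pUC multiple cloning site and lacZα fragments from the parental vector remain upstream of the 35S promoter. No insert is present.
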