Features (pLannotate 1.2.2; 24 found; start..end, strand, type, name):
    184..525     +  promoter       CaMV 35S promoter: strong constitutive promoter from cauliflower mosaic virus
    725..827     +  promoter       cat promoter: promoter of the E. coli cat gene encoding chloramphenicol acetyltransferase
    858..1160    +  CDS            ccdB: CCDB_ECOLI - Also known as G, letB, letD. Experimental evidence at protein level: Swiss-Prot protein existence level 1. Toxic component of a type II toxin-antitoxin (TA) system, functioning in plasmid maintainence. Responsible for the post- segregational killing (PSK) of plasmid-free cells, also referred to as a plasmid addiction system. Half-life of over 2 hours. Cell killing by CcdB is accompanied by filamentation, defects in chromosome and plasmid segregation, defects in cell division, formation of anucleate cells, decreased DNA synthesis and plasmid loss. Interferes with the activity of DN
   1221..1937    +  CDS            EGFP: EGFP is a basic (constitutively fluorescent) green fluorescent protein published in 1996, derived from Aequorea victoria. It is reported to be a rapidly-maturing weak dimer with moderate acid sensitivity.
   1963..2215    +  terminator     NOS terminator: nopaline synthase terminator and poly(A) signal
   2237..2261    +  misc_feature   RB T-DNA repeat: right border repeat from nopaline C58 T-DNA
   2601..3002    +  CDS            Y4CG_SINFN (fragment): Protein inferred from homology: Swiss-Prot protein existence level 3. From Sinorhizobium fredii (strain NBRC 101917 / NGR234).
   3562..4191    +  CDS            pVS1 StaA: stability protein from the Pseudomonas plasmid pVS1 (Heeb et al., 2000)
   4620..5693    +  CDS            pVS1 RepA: replication protein from the Pseudomonas plasmid pVS1 (Heeb et al., 2000)
   5759..5953    +  rep_origin     pVS1 oriV: origin of replication for the Pseudomonas plasmid pVS1 (Heeb et al., 2000)
   6156..6195    +  CDS            rop (fragment): Rop protein, which maintains plasmids at low copy number; rop
   6297..6437    +  misc_feature   bom: basis of mobility region from pBR322
   6623..7211    -  rep_origin     ori: high-copy-number ColE1/pMB1/pBR322/pUC origin of replication
   7298..8092    -  CDS            KanR: aminoglycoside phosphotransferase; aphA-3; confers resistance to kanamycin
   8517..8541    +  misc_feature   LB T-DNA repeat: left border repeat from nopaline C58 T-DNA
   8619..8793    -  polyA_signal   CaMV poly(A) signal: cauliflower mosaic virus polyadenylation signal
   8834..9859    -  CDS            HygR: hygromycin B phosphotransferase confers resistance to hygromycin
   9926..10602   -  promoter       CaMV 35S promoter (enhanced): cauliflower mosaic virus 35S promoter with a duplicated enhancer region
  10692..10780   +  CDS            lacI (fragment): lac repressor; lacI; The lac repressor binds to the lac operator to inhibit transcription in E. coli. This inhibition can be relieved by adding lactose or isopropyl-β-D-thiogalactopyranoside (IPTG).
  10793..10814   +  protein_bind   CAP binding site: CAP binding activates transcription in the presence of cAMP. E. coli catabolite activator protein
  10829..10859   +  promoter       lac promoter: promoter for the E. coli lac operon
  10863..10885   +  protein_bind   lac operator (fragment): The lac repressor binds to the lac operator to inhibit transcription in E. coli. This inhibition can be relieved by adding lactose or isopropyl-β-D-thiogalactopyranoside (IPTG). lac repressor encoded by lacI
  10916..10972   +  misc_feature   MCS: pUC18/19 multiple cloning site
  10975..11129   +  CDS            lacZα (fragment): LacZα fragment of β-galactosidase; lacZ fragment
>Addgene plasmid #193405 | pNC-Cam1304-SubC | addgene full sequence | sequence record 379611 | Addgene NGS Result
CATGGAGTCAAAGATTCAAATAGAGGACCTAACAGAACTCGCCGTAAAGACTGGCGAACAGTTCATACAG
AGTCTCTTACGACTCAATGACAAGAAGAAAATCTTCGTCAACATGGTGGAGCACGACACACTTGTCTACT
CCAAAAATATCAAAGATACAGTCTCAGAAGACCAAAGGGCAATTGAGACTTTTCAACAAAGGGTAATATC
CGGAAACCTCCTCGGATTCCATTGCCCAGCTATCTGTCACTTTATTGTGAAGATAGTGGAAAAGGAAGGT
GGCTCCTACAAATGCCATCATTGCGATAAAGGAAAGGCCATCGTTGAAGATGCCTCTGCCGACAGTGGTC
CCAAAGATGGACCCCCACCCACGAGGAGCATCGTGGAAAAAGAAGACGTTCCAACCACGTCTTCAAAGCA
AGTGGATTGATGTGATATCTCCACTGACGTAAGGGATGACGCACAATCCCACTATCCTTCGCAAGACCCT
TCCTCTATATAAGGAAGTTCATTTCATTTGGAGAGAACACGGGGGACTCTTGACAGTGGTCTCTGTCCAG
TCCTGGCCTCGTCGGCCATTCTCGACTAAGTTGGCAGCATCACCCGACGCACTTTGCGCCGAATAAATAC
CTGTGACGGAAGATCACTTCGCAGAATAAATAAATCCTGGTGTCCCTGTTGATACCGGGAAGCCCTGGGC
CAACTTTTGGCGAAAATGAGACGTTGATCGGCACGTAAGAGGTTCCAACTTTCACCATAATGAAATAAGA
TCACTACCGGGCGTATTTTTTGAGTTATCGAGATTTTCAGGAGCTAAGGAAGCTAAACTTTTGCTGACGA
GAACAGGGACTGGTGAAATGCAGTTTAAGGTTTACACCTATAAAAGAGAGAGCCGTTATCGTCTGTTTGT
GGATGTACAGAGTGATATTATTGACACGCCTGGGCGACGGATGGTGATCCCCCTGGCCAGTGCACGTCTG
CTGTCAGATAAAGTCTCCCGTGAACTTTACCCGGTGGTGCATATCGGGGATGAAAGCTGGCGCATGATGA
CCACCGATATGGCCAGTGTGCCGGTATCCGTTATCGGGGAAGAAGTGGCTGATCTCAGCCACCGCGAAAA
TGACATCAAAAACGCCATTAACCTGATGTTCTGGGGAATATAAATGTCAGGCTCCCTTATACACAGGGCC
AGTCTGGCCACTTGTGGTCTGCTGAGACCGATGGTGAGCAAGGGCGAGGAGCTGTTCACCGGGGTGGTGC
CCATCCTGGTCGAGCTGGACGGCGACGTAAACGGCCACAAGTTCAGCGTGTCCGGCGAGGGCGAGGGCGA
TGCCACCTACGGCAAGCTGACCCTGAAGTTCATCTGCACCACCGGCAAGCTGCCCGTGCCCTGGCCCACC
CTCGTGACCACCCTGACCTACGGCGTGCAGTGCTTCAGCCGCTACCCCGACCACATGAAGCAGCACGACT
TCTTCAAGTCCGCCATGCCCGAAGGCTACGTCCAGGAGCGCACCATCTTCTTCAAGGACGACGGCAACTA
CAAGACCCGCGCCGAGGTGAAGTTCGAGGGCGACACCCTGGTGAACCGCATCGAGCTGAAGGGCATCGAC
TTCAAGGAGGACGGCAACATCCTGGGGCACAAGCTGGAGTACAACTACAACAGCCACAACGTCTATATCA
TGGCCGACAAGCAGAAGAACGGCATCAAGGTGAACTTCAAGATCCGCCACAACATCGAGGACGGCAGCGT
GCAGCTCGCCGACCACTACCAGCAGAACACCCCCATCGGCGACGGCCCCGTGCTGCTGCCCGACAACCAC
TACCTGAGCACCCAGTCCGCCCTGAGCAAAGACCCCAACGAGAAGCGCGATCACATGGTCCTGCTGGAGT
TCGTGACCGCCGCCGGGATCACTCTCGGCATGGACGAGCTGTACAAGTGAGGTGACCAGCTCGAATTTCC
CCGATCGTTCAAACATTTGGCAATAAAGTTTCTTAAGATTGAATCCTGTTGCCGGTCTTGCGATGATTAT
CATATAATTTCTGTTGAATTACGTTAAGCATGTAATAATTAACATGTAATGCATGACGTTATTTATGAGA
TGGGTTTTTATGATTAGAGTCCCGCAATTATACATTTAATACGCGATAGAAAACAAAATATAGCGCGCAA
ACTAGGATAAATTATCGCGCGCGGTGTCATCTATGTTACTAGATCGGGAATTAAACTATCAGTGTTTGAC
AGGATATATTGGCGGGTAAACCTAAGAGAAAAGAGCGTTTATTAGAATAATCGGATATTTAAAAGGGCGT
GAAAAGGTTTATCCGTTCGTCCATTTGTATGTGCATGCCAACCACAGGGTTCCCCTCGGGATCAAAGTAC
TTTGATCCAACCCCTCCGCTGCTATAGTGCAGTCGGCTTCTGACGTTCAGTGCAGCCGTCTTCTGAAAAC
GACATGTCGCACAAGTCCTAAGTTACGCGACAGGCTGCCGCCCTGCCCTTTTCCTGGCGTTTTCTTGTCG
CGTGTTTTAGTCGCATAAAGTAGAATACTTGCGACTAGAACCGGAGACATTACGCCATGAACAAGAGCGC
CGCCGCTGGCCTGCTGGGCTATGCCCGCGTCAGCACCGACGACCAGGACTTGACCAACCAACGGGCCGAA
CTGCACGCGGCCGGCTGCACCAAGCTGTTTTCCGAGAAGATCACCGGCACCAGGCGCGACCGCCCGGAGC
TGGCCAGGATGCTTGACCACCTACGCCCTGGCGACGTTGTGACAGTGACCAGGCTAGACCGCCTGGCCCG
CAGCACCCGCGACCTACTGGACATTGCCGAGCGCATCCAGGAGGCCGGCGCGGGCCTGCGTAGCCTGGCA
GAGCCGTGGGCCGACACCACCACGCCGGCCGGCCGCATGGTGTTGACCGTGTTCGCCGGCATTGCCGAGT
TCGAGCGTTCCCTAATCATCGACCGCACCCGGAGCGGGCGCGAGGCCGCCAAGGCGCGAGGCGTGAAGTT
TGGCCCCCGCCCTACCCTCACCCCGGCACAGATCGCGCACGCCCGCGAGCTGATCGACCAGGAAGGCCGC
ACCGTGAAAGAGGCGGCTGCACTGCTTGGCGTGCATCGCTCGACCCTGTACCGCGCACTTGAGCGCAGCG
AGGAAGTGACGCCCACCGAGGCCAGGCGGCGCGGTGCCTTCCGTGAGGACGCATTGACCGAGGCCGACGC
CCTGGCGGCCGCCGAGAATGAACGCCAAGAGGAACAAGCATGAAACCGCACCAGGACGGCCAGGACGAAC
CGTTTTTCATTACCGAAGAGATCGAGGCGGAGATGATCGCGGCCGGGTACGTGTTCGAGCCGCCCGCGCA
CGTCTCAACCGTGCGGCTGCATGAAATCCTGGCCGGTTTGTCTGATGCCAAGCTGGCGGCCTGGCCGGCG
AGCTTGGCCGCTGAAGAAACCGAGCGCCGCCGTCTAAAAAGGTGATGTGTATTTGAGTAAAACAGCTTGC
GTCATGCGGTCGCTGCGTATATGATGCGATGAGTAAATAAACAAATACGCAAGGGGAACGCATGAAGGTT
ATCGCTGTACTTAACCAGAAAGGCGGGTCAGGCAAGACGACCATCGCAACCCATCTAGCCCGCGCCCTGC
AACTCGCCGGGGCCGATGTTCTGTTAGTCGATTCCGATCCCCAGGGCAGTGCCCGCGATTGGGCGGCCGT
GCGGGAAGATCAACCGCTAACCGTTGTCGGCATCGACCGCCCGACGATTGACCGCGACGTGAAGGCCATC
GGCCGGCGCGACTTCGTAGTGATCGACGGAGCGCCCCAGGCGGCGGACTTGGCTGTGTCCGCGATCAAGG
CAGCCGACTTCGTGCTGATTCCGGTGCAGCCAAGCCCTTACGACATATGGGCCACCGCCGACCTGGTGGA
GCTGGTTAAGCAGCGCATTGAGGTCACGGATGGAAGGCTACAAGCGGCCTTTGTCGTGTCGCGGGCGATC
AAAGGCACGCGCATCGGCGGTGAGGTTGCCGAGGCGCTGGCCGGGTACGAGCTGCCCATTCTTGAGTCCC
GTATCACGCAGCGCGTGAGCTACCCAGGCACTGCCGCCGCCGGCACAACCGTTCTTGAATCAGAACCCGA
GGGCGACGCTGCCCGCGAGGTCCAGGCGCTGGCCGCTGAAATTAAATCAAAACTCATTTGAGTTAATGAG
GTAAAGAGAAAATGAGCAAAAGCACAAACACGCTAAGTGCCGGCCGTCCGAGCGCACGCAGCAGCAAGGC
TGCAACGTTGGCCAGCCTGGCAGACACGCCAGCCATGAAGCGGGTCAACTTTCAGTTGCCGGCGGAGGAT
CACACCAAGCTGAAGATGTACGCGGTACGCCAAGGCAAGACCATTACCGAGCTGCTATCTGAATACATCG
CGCAGCTACCAGAGTAAATGAGCAAATGAATAAATGAGTAGATGAATTTTAGCGGCTAAAGGAGGCGGCA
TGGAAAATCAAGAACAACCAGGCACCGACGCCGTGGAATGCCCCATGTGTGGAGGAACGGGCGGTTGGCC
AGGCGTAAGCGGCTGGGTTGCCTGCCGGCCCTGCAATGGCACTGGAACCCCCAAGCCCGAGGAATCGGCG
TGAGCGGTCGCAAACCATCCGGCCCGGTACAAATCGGCGCGGCGCTGGGTGATGACCTGGTGGAGAAGTT
GAAGGCGGCGCAGGCCGCCCAGCGGCAACGCATCGAGGCAGAAGCACGCCCCGGTGAATCGTGGCAAGCG
GCCGCTGATCGAATCCGCAAAGAATCCCGGCAACCGCCGGCAGCCGGTGCGCCGTCGATTAGGAAGCCGC
CCAAGGGCGACGAGCAACCAGATTTTTTCGTTCCGATGCTCTATGACGTGGGCACCCGCGATAGTCGCAG
CATCATGGACGTGGCCGTTTTCCGTCTGTCGAAGCGTGACCGACGAGCTGGCGAGGTGATCCGCTACGAG
CTTCCAGACGGGCACGTAGAGGTTTCCGCAGGGCCGGCGGGCATGGCCAGTGTGTGGGATTACGACCTGG
TACTGATGGCGGTTTCCCATCTAACCGAATCCATGAACCGATACCGGGAAGGGAAGGGAGACAAGCCCGG
CCGCGTGTTCCGTCCACACGTTGCGGACGTACTCAAGTTCTGCCGGCGAGCCGATGGCGGAAAGCAGAAA
GACGACCTGGTAGAAACCTGCATTCGGTTAAACACCACGCACGTTGCCATGCAGCGTACGAAGAAGGCCA
AGAACGGCCGCCTGGTGACGGTATCCGAGGGTGAAGCCTTGATTAGCCGCTACAAGATCGTAAAGAGCGA
AACCGGGCGGCCGGAGTACATCGAGATCGAGCTAGCTGATTGGATGTACCGCGAGATCACAGAAGGCAAG
AACCCGGACGTGCTGACGGTTCACCCCGATTACTTTTTGATCGATCCCGGCATCGGCCGTTTTCTCTACC
GCCTGGCACGCCGCGCCGCAGGCAAGGCAGAAGCCAGATGGTTGTTCAAGACGATCTACGAACGCAGTGG
CAGCGCCGGAGAGTTCAAGAAGTTCTGTTTCACCGTGCGCAAGCTGATCGGGTCAAATGACCTGCCGGAG
TACGATTTGAAGGAGGAGGCGGGGCAGGCTGGCCCGATCCTAGTCATGCGCTACCGCAACCTGATCGAGG
GCGAAGCATCCGCCGGTTCCTAATGTACGGAGCAGATGCTAGGGCAAATTGCCCTAGCAGGGGAAAAAGG
TCGAAAAGGTCTCTTTCCTGTGGATAGCACGTACATTGGGAACCCAAAGCCGTACATTGGGAACCGGAAC
CCGTACATTGGGAACCCAAAGCCGTACATTGGGAACCGGTCACACATGTAAGTGACTGATATAAAAGAGA
AAAAAGGCGATTTTTCCGCCTAAAACTCTTTAAAACTTATTAAAACTCTTAAAACCCGCCTGGCCTGTGC
ATAACTGTCTGGCCAGCGCACAGCCGAAGAGCTGCAAAAAGCGCCTACCCTTCGGTCGCTGCGCTCCCTA
CGCCCCGCCGCTTCGCGTCGGCCTATCGCGGCCGCTGGCCGCTCAAAAATGGCTGGCCTACGGCCAGGCA
ATCTACCAGGGCGCGGACAAGCCGCGCCGTCGCCACTCGACCGCCGGCGCCCACATCAAGGCACCCTGCC
TCGCGCGTTTCGGTGATGACGGTGAAAACCTCTGACACATGCAGCTCCCGGAGACGGTCACAGCTTGTCT
GTAAGCGGATGCCGGGAGCAGACAAGCCCGTCAGGGCGCGTCAGCGGGTGTTGGCGGGTGTCGGGGCGCA
GCCATGACCCAGTCACGTAGCGATAGCGGAGTGTATACTGGCTTAACTATGCGGCATCAGAGCAGATTGT
ACTGAGAGTGCACCATATGCGGTGTGAAATACCGCACAGATGCGTAAGGAGAAAATACCGCATCAGGCGC
TCTTCCGCTTCCTCGCTCACTGACTCGCTGCGCTCGGTCGTTCGGCTGCGGCGAGCGGTATCAGCTCACT
CAAAGGCGGTAATACGGTTATCCACAGAATCAGGGGATAACGCAGGAAAGAACATGTGAGCAAAAGGCCA
GCAAAAGGCCAGGAACCGTAAAAAGGCCGCGTTGCTGGCGTTTTTCCATAGGCTCCGCCCCCCTGACGAG
CATCACAAAAATCGACGCTCAAGTCAGAGGTGGCGAAACCCGACAGGACTATAAAGATACCAGGCGTTTC
CCCCTGGAAGCTCCCTCGTGCGCTCTCCTGTTCCGACCCTGCCGCTTACCGGATACCTGTCCGCCTTTCT
CCCTTCGGGAAGCGTGGCGCTTTCTCATAGCTCACGCTGTAGGTATCTCAGTTCGGTGTAGGTCGTTCGC
TCCAAGCTGGGCTGTGTGCACGAACCCCCCGTTCAGCCCGACCGCTGCGCCTTATCCGGTAACTATCGTC
TTGAGTCCAACCCGGTAAGACACGACTTATCGCCACTGGCAGCAGCCACTGGTAACAGGATTAGCAGAGC
GAGGTATGTAGGCGGTGCTACAGAGTTCTTGAAGTGGTGGCCTAACTACGGCTACACTAGAAGGACAGTA
TTTGGTATCTGCGCTCTGCTGAAGCCAGTTACCTTCGGAAAAAGAGTTGGTAGCTCTTGATCCGGCAAAC
AAACCACCGCTGGTAGCGGTGGTTTTTTTGTTTGCAAGCAGCAGATTACGCGCAGAAAAAAAGGATCTCA
AGAAGATCCTTTGATCTTTTCTACGGGGTCTGACGCTCAGTGGAACGAAAACTCACGTTAAGGGATTTTG
GTCATGCATTCTAGGTACTAAAACAATTCATCCAGTAAAATATAATATTTTATTTTCTCCCAATCAGGCT
TGATCCCCAGTAAGTCAAAAAATAGCTCGACATACTGTTCTTCCCCGATATCCTCCCTGATCGACCGGAC
GCAGAAGGCAATGTCATACCACTTGTCCGCCCTGCCGCTTCTCCCAAGATCAATAAAGCCACTTACTTTG
CCATCTTTCACAAAGATGTTGCTGTCTCCCAGGTCGCCGTGGGAAAAGACAAGTTCCTCTTCGGGCTTTT
CCGTCTTTAAAAAATCATACAGCTCGCGCGGATCTTTAAATGGAGTGTCTTCTTCCCAGTTTTCGCAATC
CACATCGGCCAGATCGTTATTCAGTAAGTAATCCAATTCGGCTAAGCGGCTGTCTAAGCTATTCGTATAG
GGACAATCCGATATGTCGATGGAGTGAAAGAGCCTGATGCACTCCGCATACAGCTCGATAATCTTTTCAG
GGCTTTGTTCATCTTCATACTCTTCCGAGCAAAGGACGCCATCGGCCTCACTCATGAGCAGATTGCTCCA
GCCATCATGCCGTTCAAAGTGCAGGACCTTTGGAACAGGCAGCTTTCCTTCCAGCCATAGCATCATGTCC
TTTTCCCGTTCCACATCATAGGTGGTCCCTTTATACCGGCTGTCCGTCATTTTTAAATATAGGTTTTCAT
TTTCTCCCACCAGCTTATATACCTTAGCAGGAGACATTCCTTCCGTATCTTTTACGCAGCGGTATTTTTC
GATCAGTTTTTTCAATTCCGGTGATATTCTCATTTTAGCCATTTATTATTTCCTTCCTCTTTTCTACAGT
ATTTAAAGATACCCCAAGAAGCTAATTATAACAAGACGAACTCCAATTCACTGTTCCTTGCATTCTAAAA
CCTTAAATACCAGAAAACAGCTTTTTCAAAGTTGTTTTCAAAGTTGGCGTATAACATAGTATCGACGGAG
CCGATTTTGAAACCGCGGTGATCACAGGCAGCAACGCTCTGTCATCGTTACAATCAACATGCTACCCTCC
GCGAGATCATCCGTGTTTCAAACCCGGCAGCTTAGTTGCCGTTCTTCCGAATAGCATCGGTAACATGAGC
AAAGTCTGCCGCCTTACAACGGCTCTCCCGCTGACGCCGTCCCGGACTGATGGGCTGCCTGTATCGAGTG
GTGATTTTGTGCCGAGCTGCCGGTCGGGGAGCTGTTGGCTGGCTGGTGGCAGGATATATTGTGGTGTAAA
CAAATTGACGCTTAGACAACTTAATAACACATTGCGGACGTTTTTAATGTACTGAATTAACGCCGAATTA
ATTCGGGGGATCTGGATTTTAGTACTGGATTTTGGTTTTAGGAATTAGAAATTTTATTGATAGAAGTATT
TTACAAATACAAATACATACTAAGGGTTTCTTATATGCTCAACACATGAGCGAAACCCTATAGGAACCCT
AATTCCCTTATCTGGGAACTACTCACACATTATTATGGAGAAACTCGAGCTTGTCGATCGACAGATCCCG
GTCGGCATCTACTCTATTTCTTTGCCCTCGGACGAGTGCTGGGGCGTCGGTTTCCACTATCGGCGAGTAC
TTCTACACAGCCATCGGTCCAGACGGCCGCGCTTCTGCGGGCGATTTGTGTACGCCCGACAGTCCCGGCT
CCGGATCGGACGATTGCGTCGCATCGACCCTGCGCCCAAGCTGCATCATCGAAATTGCCGTCAACCAAGC
TCTGATAGAGTTGGTCAAGACCAATGCGGAGCATATACGCCCGGAGTCGTGGCGATCCTGCAAGCTCCGG
ATGCCTCCGCTCGAAGTAGCGCGTCTGCTGCTCCATACAAGCCAACCACGGCCTCCAGAAGAAGATGTTG
GCGACCTCGTATTGGGAATCCCCGAACATCGCCTCGCTCCAGTCAATGACCGCTGTTATGCGGCCATTGT
CCGTCAGGACATTGTTGGAGCCGAAATCCGCGTGCACGAGGTGCCGGACTTCGGGGCAGTCCTCGGCCCA
AAGCATCAGCTCATCGAGAGCCTGCGCGACGGACGCACTGACGGTGTCGTCCATCACAGTTTGCCAGTGA
TACACATGGGGATCAGCAATCGCGCATATGAAATCACGCCATGTAGTGTATTGACCGATTCCTTGCGGTC
CGAATGGGCCGAACCCGCTCGTCTGGCTAAGATCGGCCGCAGCGATCGCATCCATAGCCTCCGCGACCGG
TTGTAGAACAGCGGGCAGTTCGGTTTCAGGCAGGTCTTGCAACGTGACACCCTGTGAACGGCGGGAGATG
CAATAGGTCAGGCTCTCGCTAAACTCCCCAATGTCAAGCACTTCCGGAATCGGGAGCGCGGCCGATGCAA
AGTGCCGATAAACATAACGATCTTTGTAGAAACCATCGGCGCAGCTATTTACCCGCAGGACATATCCACG
CCCTCCTACATCGAAGCTGAAAGCACGAGATTCTTCGCCCTCCGAGAGCTGCATCAGGTCGGAGACGCTG
TCGAACTTTTCGATCAGAAACTTCTCGACAGACGTCGCGGTGAGTTCAGGCTTTTTCATATCTCATTGCC
CCCCGGATCTGCGAAAGCTCGAGAGAGATAGATTTGTAGAGAGAGACTGGTGATTTCAGCGTGTCCTCTC
CAAATGAAATGAACTTCCTTATATAGAGGAAGGGTCTTGCGAAGGATAGTGGGATTGTGCGTCATCCCTT
ACGTCAGTGGAGATATCACATCAATCCACTTGCTTTGAAGACGTGGTTGGAACGTCTTCTTTTTCCACGA
TGCTCCTCGTGGGTGGGGGTCCATCTTTGGGACCACTGTCGGCAGAGGCATCTTGAACGATAGCCTTTCC
TTTATCGCAATGATGGCATTTGTAGGTGCCACCTTCCTTTTCTACTGTCCTTTTGATGAAGTGACAGATA
GCTGGGCAATGGAATCCGAGGAGGTTTCCCGATATTACCCTTTGTTGAAAAGTCTCAATAGCCCTTTGGT
CTTCTGAGACTGTATCTTTGATATTCTTGGAGTAGACGAGAGTGTCGTGCTCCACCATGTTCACATCAAT
CCACTTGCTTTGAAGACGTGGTTGGAACGTCTTCTTTTTCCACGATGCTCCTCGTGGGTGGGGGTCCATC
TTTGGGACCACTGTCGGCAGAGGCATCTTGAACGATAGCCTTTCCTTTATCGCAATGATGGCATTTGTAG
GTGCCACCTTCCTTTTCTACTGTCCTTTTGATGAAGTGACAGATAGCTGGGCAATGGAATCCGAGGAGGT
TTCCCGATATTACCCTTTGTTGAAAAGTCTCAATAGCCCTTTGGTCTTCTGAGACTGTATCTTTGATATT
CTTGGAGTAGACGAGAGTGTCGTGCTCCACCATGTTGGCAAGCTGCTCTAGCCAATACGCAAACCGCCTC
TCCCCGCGCGTTGGCCGATTCATTAATGCAGCTGGCACGACAGGTTTCCCGACTGGAAAGCGGGCAGTGA
GCGCAACGCAATTAATGTGAGTTAGCTCACTCATTAGGCACCCCAGGCTTTACACTTTATGCTTCCGGCT
CGTATGTTGTGTGGAATTGTGAGCGGATAACAATTTCACACAGGAAACAGCTATGACATGATTACGAATT
CGAGCTCGGTACCCGGGGATCCTCTAGAGTCGACCTGCAGGCATGCAAGCTTGGCACTGGCCGTCGTTTT
ACAACGTCGTGACTGGGAAAACCCTGGCGTTACCCAACTTAATCGCCTTGCAGCACATCCCCCTTTCGCC
AGCTGGCGTAATAGCGAAGAGGCCCGCACCGATCGCCCTTCCCAACAGTTGCGCAGCCTGAATGGCGAAT
GCTAGAGCAGCTTGAGCTTGGATCAGATTGTCGTTTCCCGCCTTCAGTTTAGCTT
